>Addgene plasmid #53660 | FBXL11A-c316 | depositor partial sequence | sequence record 83787 | insert sequence
ATGCACCATCATCATCATCATTCTTCTGGTGTAGATCTGGGTACCGAGAACCTGTACTTCCAATCCATGA
GACGAGTGCGATGTCGAAAATGCAAAGCCTGTGTGCAAGGAGAGTGTGGTGTTTGCCACTACTGCAGAGA
CATGAAGAAGTTTGGGGGGCCTGGACGCATGAAGCAGTCCTGTGTCCTCCGACAGTGCTTGGCACCCAGA
CTGCCTCACTCAGTCACATGTTCCCTCTGTGGAGAGGTGGATCAGAATGAAGAGACACAAGACTTTGAGA
AGAAACTCATGGAATGCTGTATCTGCAATGAGATTGTTCATCCTGGCTGCCTCCAGATGGACGGAGAGGG
GTTGCTTAACGAAGAATTGCCAAATTGCTGGGAATGTCCAAAGTGCTACCAGGAGGACAGCTCGTAG
