>Addgene plasmid #53660 | FBXL11A-c316 | addgene partial sequence | sequence record 86637 | T7 5'-TAATACGACTCACTATAGGG-3'
ATTCCCTCTNAATAATTTTGTTTAACTTTAAGAAGGAGATATACATATGCACCATCATCATCATCATTCT
TCTGGTGTAGATCTGGGTACCGAGAACCTGTACTTCCAATCCATGAGACGAGTGCGATGTCGAAAATGCA
AAGCCTGTGTGCAAGGAGAGTGTGGTGTTTGCCACTACTGCAGAGACATGAAGAAGTTTGGGGGGCCTGG
ACGCATGAAGCAGTCCTGTGTCCTCCGACAGTGCTTGGCACCCAGACTGCCTCACTCAGTCACATGTTCC
CTCTGTGGAGAGGTGGATCAGAATGAAGAGACACAAGACTTTGAGAAGAAACTCATGGAATGCTGTATCT
GCAATGAGATTGTTCATCCTGGCTGCCTCCAGATGGACGGAGAGGGGTTGCTTAACGAAGAATTGCCAAA
TTGCTGGGAATGTCCAAAGTGCTACCAGGAGGACAGCTCGTAGCAGTAAAGGTGGATACGGATCCGAATT
CGAGCTCCGTCGACAAGCTTGCGGCCGCACTCGAGCACCACCACCACCACCACTGAGATCCGGCTGCTAA
CAAAGCCCGAAAGGAAGCTGAGTTGGCTGCTGCCACCGCTGAGCAATAACTAGCATAACCCCTTGGGGCC
TCTAAACGGGTCTTGAGGGGTTTTTTGCTGAAAGGAGGAACTATATCCGGATTGGCGAATGGG
[124 nt withheld, positions 694-817]
C
[91 nt withheld, positions 819-909]
A
[49 nt withheld, positions 911-959]
CCTTTGACGTTGGAGTCCACGTTCTTT
[37 nt withheld, positions 987-1023]
ACCCTATCTCGGTCTATTCTTTTGATTATAAGGAATTTTGCCGATTTCGGCCTATTGGTTAAAAATGAGC
TGATTAACAAAA
