[The description below was written by a language model from this plasmid's Addgene catalogue record.]
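Description:
FBXL11A-c316 is a bacterial expression plasmid built on pNIC28-Bsa4, a pET28-derived vector from the Structural Genomics Consortium designed for high-throughput production of recombinant proteins in E. coli. It is selected with kanamycin and is recorded as high copy. It is maintained in a standard cloning strain, while expression is intended for a BL21(DE3)-type host that supplies T7 RNA polymerase and is supplemented with rare-codon tRNAs. The record includes no feature table, so details such as the origin of replication and the exact coordinates of elements are not stated.

The insert is FBXL11A, placed under T7/lac regulation, so that transcription from the T7 promoter is held in check by the lac operator and repressor until induction. The protein is produced with an N-terminal hexahistidine tag followed by a TEV protease site, which allows purification by immobilised metal affinity chromatography and subsequent removal of the tag. The insert was introduced by ligation-independent cloning: in the parent vector, BsaI cleavage and T4 DNA polymerase treatment create the single-stranded overhangs for annealing. This process releases a SacB stuffer fragment, which provides counter-selection against uncut vector and should therefore be replaced by the insert in this clone.

The depositor notes that the construct was designed for structure determination and may not encode the full open reading frame. The record does not give the precise residue boundaries or the species of origin. Its use is overexpression and purification of an FBXL11A fragment for crystallography and related biochemical or biophysical work, and the comments link it to a deposited structure.
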