Addgene plasmid #53660: FBXL11A-c316
Purpose: bacterial expression plasmid
Depositing lab: Nicola Burgess-Brown. Depositing organization: University of Oxford.
Backbone
  Vector backbone: pNIC28-Bsa4
  Backbone manufacturer: SGC
  Vector type: Bacterial Expression
Growth in bacteria
  Bacterial resistance: Kanamycin, 50 μg/mL
  Growth temperature: 37°C
  Growth strain: Mach1
  Growth instructions: BL21(DE3)-R3-pRARE2 is recommended for expression
  Copy number: High Copy
Gene/Insert
  Gene/Insert name: FBXL11A
  Mutation: Bacterial expression for structure determination; may not be full ORF, see comments
  Tag / fusion protein: His6-TEV (N terminal on insert)
  Cloning method: Ligation Independent Cloning
  Sequencing primers: 5′ T7; 3′ T7-term
Terms and licenses: Academic/Nonprofit Terms; Industry Terms: Not Available to Industry
Depositor comments: T7/lac regulated, N-terminal His-tag, TEV, LIC cloning using BsaI cleavage/T4 polymerase, SacB stuffer fragment, pET28 backbone. http://www.thesgc.org/structures/4BBQ/
How to cite: FBXL11A-c316 was a gift from Nicola Burgess-Brown (Addgene plasmid # 53660 ; http://n2t.net/addgene:53660 ; RRID:Addgene_53660)
